>Addgene plasmid #39074 | BRD2 | depositor partial sequence | sequence record 49132 | BRD2 sequence 433 bps
ATGCACCATCATCATCATCATTCTTCTGGTGTAGATCTGGGTACCGAGAACCTGTACTTCCAATCCATGG
GCAAACTGAGCGAACAACTGAAGCATTGCAATGGCATTCTTAAAGAGCTCCTGAGTAAAAAACACGCCGC
CTATGCGTGGCCATTTTATAAACCGGTGGATGCCTCTGCGCTGGGTCTGCATGATTATCACGATATCATT
AAACATCCGATGGATCTCTCAACCGTTAAACGTAAAATGGAAAATCGCGATTATCGTGATGCCCAGGAAT
TTGCGGCGGATGTACGCCTCATGTTTTCGAACTGCTACAAATATAACCCTCCAGATCACGATGTTGTGGC
AATGGCACGAAAGCTACAGGATGTATTTGAGTTCCGTTATGCCAAGATGCCAGATTGACAGTAAAGGTGG
ATACGGATCCGAA
