>Addgene plasmid #39074 | BRD2 | addgene partial sequence | sequence record 53302 | T7 5'-TAATACGACTCACTATAGGG-3'
GGTGTAGATCTGGGTACCGAGAACCTGTACTTCCAATCCATGGGCAAACTGAGCGAACAACTGAAGCATT
GCAATGGCATTCTTAAAGAGCTCCTGAGTAAAAAACACGCCGCCTATGCGTGGCCATTTTATAAACCGGT
GGATGCCTCTGCGCTGGGTCTGCATGATTATCACGATATCATTAAACATCCGATGGATCTCTCAACCGTT
AAACGTAAAATGGAAAATCGCGATTATCGTGATGCCCAGGAATTTGCGGCGGATGTACGCCTCATGTTTT
CGAACTGCTACAAATATAACCCTCCAGATCACGATGTTGTGGCAATGGCACGAAAGCTACAGGATGTATT
TGAGTTCCGTTATGCCAAGATGCCAGATTGACAGTAAAGGTGGATACGGATCCGAATTCGAGCTCCGTCG
ACAAGCTTGCGGCCGCACTCGAGCACCACCACCACCACCACTGAGATCCGGCTGCTAACAAAGCCCGAAA
GGAAGCTGAGTTGGCTGCTGCCACCGCTGAGCAATAACTAGCATAACCCCTTGGGGCCTCTAAACGGGTC
TTGAGGGGTTTTTTGCTGAAAGGAGGAACTATATCCGGATTGGCGAATGGG
[124 nt withheld, positions 612-735]
C
[47 nt withheld, positions 737-783]
TCCGAATTTAGTGGTTTACGGCACCTTCGACCCCAAAAAAACTTGATTAGGGTGATGGTTCACGTTAATG
GGCCAATCGCCCTGGATAGAACGGTTTTTTCC
