>Addgene plasmid #39074 | BRD2 | addgene partial sequence | sequence record 53941 | pBRrevBam_primer
GGCGCGGTGAGCCGGCCCGATGCGTCCGGCGTAGAGGATCGAGATCTCGATCCCGCGAAATTAATACGAC
TCACTATAGGGGAATTGTGAGCGGATAACAATTCCCCTCTAGAAATAATTTTGTTTAACTTTAAGAAGGA
GATATACATATGCACCATCATCATCATCATTCTTCTGGTGTAGATCTGGGTACCGAGAACCTGTACTTCC
AATCCATGGGCAAACTGAGCGAACAACTGAAGCATTGCAATGGCATTCTTAAAGAGCTCCTGAGTAAAAA
ACACGCCGCCTATGCGTGGCCATTTTATAAACCGGTGGATGCCTCTGCGCTGGGTCTGCATGATTATCAC
GATATCATTAAACATCCGATGGATCTCTCAACCGTTAAACGTAAAATGGAAAATCGCGATTATCGTGATG
CCCAGGAATTTGCGGCGGATGTACGCCTCATGTTTTCGAACTGCTACAAATATAACCCTCCAGATCACGA
TGTTGTGGCAATGGCACGAAAGCTACAGGATGTATTTGAGTTCCGTTATGCCAAGATGCCAGATTGACAG
TAAAGGTGGATACGGATCCGAATTCGAGCTCCGTCGACAAGCTTGCGGCCGCACTCGAGCACCACCACCA
CCACCACTGAGATCCGGCTGCTAACAAAGCCCGAAAGGAAGCTGAGTTGGCTGCTGCCACCGCTGAGCAA
TAACTAGCATAACCCCTTGGGGCCTCTAAACGGGTCTTGAGGGGTTTTTTGCTGAAAGGAGGAACTATAT
CCGGATTGGCGAATGGG
[39 nt withheld, positions 788-826]
GTGGTTTG
[55 nt withheld, positions 835-889]
TCTTCCTTCCTTTTTCTCGGC
