[The description below was written by a language model from this plasmid's Addgene catalogue record.]
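Description:
BRD2 is a bacterial expression plasmid built on the pNIC28-Bsa4 backbone from the SGC, designed to produce a fragment of human BRD2 (bromodomain containing 2) in E. coli for structure determination. The plasmid is selected with kanamycin and is recorded as low copy; the record does not name its origin of replication, and no feature table is provided, so individual backbone elements cannot be confirmed beyond the catalogue fields.

The insert is about 433 bp of human BRD2 coding sequence, introduced by ligation-independent cloning. This is far shorter than a full open reading frame, consistent with the note that the construct may not carry the full ORF. It is more in keeping with a single domain-sized fragment, and the record links it to a deposited crystal structure, although it does not state the exact residue boundaries or which part of the protein is covered. The fragment is fused at its N terminus to a histidine tag followed by a TEV protease recognition site. This arrangement allows capture of the recombinant protein by immobilised metal affinity chromatography, then removal of the tag by TEV cleavage to leave near-native protein suitable for crystallisation.

The promoter is not explicitly stated, but the listed T7 and T7-terminator sequencing primers indicate that the insert lies within a T7 expression cassette. Such a cassette would require a host strain supplying T7 RNA polymerase for expression. Typical uses are production and purification of the BRD2 fragment for crystallography, biophysical characterisation or ligand-binding studies.
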