Addgene plasmid #39074: BRD2
Purpose: Bacterial expression for structure determination; may not be full ORF
Depositing lab: Nicola Burgess-Brown. Depositing organization: University of Oxford.
Backbone
  Vector backbone: pNIC28-Bsa4
  Backbone manufacturer: SGC
  Vector type: Bacterial Expression
Growth in bacteria
  Bacterial resistance: Kanamycin, 50 μg/mL
  Growth temperature: 37°C
  Growth strain: Mach1
  Copy number: Low Copy
Gene/Insert
  Gene/Insert name: BRD2 (alt names: bromodomain containing 2; PDB:3ONI)
  Species: H. sapiens (human)
  Insert size (bp): 433
  GenBank ID: bromodomain containing 2
  Entrez Gene: BRD2 (a.k.a. BRD2-IT1, D6S113E, FSH, FSHRG1, FSRG1, NAT, O27.1.1, RING3, RNF3)
  Tag / fusion protein: His Tev (N terminal on insert)
  Cloning method: Ligation Independent Cloning
  Sequencing primers: 5′ T7; 3′ T7-term
Terms and licenses: Academic/Nonprofit Terms; Industry Terms: Not Available to Industry
How to cite: BRD2 was a gift from Nicola Burgess-Brown (Addgene plasmid # 39074 ; http://n2t.net/addgene:39074 ; RRID:Addgene_39074)
